Addgene plasmid #189743: pLenti-PGK-EGFP-ALDH1A2-Neo
Purpose: The construct was used to express GFP tagged human ALDH1A2 in mammalian cells for the analysis of the subcellular location of this protein.
Depositing lab: Robert Sobol. Depositing organization: University of South Alabama, Mitchell Cancer Institute. Publication: A specific inhibitor of ALDH1A3 regulates retinoic acid biosynthesis in glioma stem cells. Li J, Garavaglia S, Ye Z, Moretti A, Belyaeva OV, Beiser A, Ibrahim M, Wilk A, McClellan S, Klyuyeva AV, Goggans KR, Kedishvili NY, Salter EA, Wierzbicki A, Migaud ME, Mullett SJ, Yates NA, Camacho CJ, Rizzi M, Sobol RW. Commun Biol. 2021 Dec 21;4(1):1420. doi: 10.1038/s42003-021-02949-7. PubMed 34934174.
Backbone
  Vector backbone: pLenti-PGK-Neo
  Total vector size (bp): 10497
  Vector type: Mammalian Expression
  Selectable markers: Neomycin (select with G418)
Growth in bacteria
  Bacterial resistance: Ampicillin, 100 μg/mL
  Growth temperature: 37°C
  Growth strain: NEB Stable
  Copy number: Unknown
Gene/Insert
  Gene/Insert name: ALDH1A2
  Species: H. sapiens (human)
  Insert size (bp): 1554
  Entrez Gene: ALDH1A2 (a.k.a. DIH4, RALDH(II), RALDH2, RALDH2-T)
  Promoter: PGK
  Tag / fusion protein: EGFP (N terminal on insert)
  Cloning method: Gateway Cloning
  Sequencing primers: 5′ N/A; 3′ N/A
Terms and licenses: Academic/Nonprofit Terms; Industry Terms: Not Available to Industry
How to cite: pLenti-PGK-EGFP-ALDH1A2-Neo was a gift from Robert Sobol (Addgene plasmid # 189743 ; http://n2t.net/addgene:189743 ; RRID:Addgene_189743)
