[The description below was written by a language model from this plasmid's Addgene catalogue record and pLannotate feature annotations shown in this document.]
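Description:
pLenti-PGK-EGFP-ALDH1A2-Neo is a 10,497 bp HIV-1-based lentiviral transfer plasmid built on the pLenti-PGK-Neo backbone for expression of a fluorescently tagged human enzyme in mammalian cells. In bacteria it is maintained through a high-copy ColE1/pUC-type origin and selected with ampicillin via the β-lactamase gene. An f1 origin and remnants of a pBluescript-type lac/lacZα region with T3 and T7 promoters are also present. The viral portion has a third-generation layout: an RSV enhancer/promoter drives a truncated 5' LTR, followed by the Ψ packaging signal with a gag fragment, the Rev response element for Rev-dependent nuclear export of the genomic RNA, and the cPPT/CTS element. A second truncated LTR with a downstream SV40 polyadenylation signal closes the viral genome, and an SV40 origin lies just beyond it.

Between the LTRs, the human PGK promoter drives an EGFP coding sequence joined through a short linker derived from a multiple cloning site to the 1,554 bp human ALDH1A2 (RALDH2) open reading frame, giving an N-terminal EGFP fusion to this retinaldehyde dehydrogenase, which converts retinaldehyde to retinoic acid. The fusion cassette is flanked by attB1 and attB2 sites, consistent with its insertion by Gateway recombination, and is followed by a WPRE, which enhances transcript stability and expression. A separate mouse PGK promoter drives the NeoR/KanR gene, allowing G418 selection of transduced or transfected cells. According to the record, the construct was used to express GFP-tagged ALDH1A2 in mammalian cells in order to analyse the protein's subcellular localisation.
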