Features (pLannotate 1.2.2; 32 found; start..end, strand, type, name):
      1..105     +  promoter       AmpR promoter: bla
    106..966     +  CDS            AmpR: β-lactamase; bla; confers resistance to ampicillin, carbenicillin, and related antibiotics
   1137..1725    +  rep_origin     ori: high-copy-number ColE1/pMB1/pBR322/pUC origin of replication
   1908..2000    +  CDS            lacI (fragment): lac repressor; lacI; The lac repressor binds to the lac operator to inhibit transcription in E. coli. This inhibition can be relieved by adding lactose or isopropyl-β-D-thiogalactopyranoside (IPTG).
   2013..2034    +  protein_bind   CAP binding site: CAP binding activates transcription in the presence of cAMP. E. coli catabolite activator protein
   2049..2079    +  promoter       lac promoter: promoter for the E. coli lac operon
   2087..2103    +  protein_bind   lac operator: The lac repressor binds to the lac operator to inhibit transcription in E. coli. This inhibition can be relieved by adding lactose or isopropyl-β-D-thiogalactopyranoside (IPTG). lac repressor encoded by lacI
   2148..2166    +  promoter       T3 promoter: promoter for bacteriophage T3 RNA polymerase
   2194..2420    +  promoter       RSV promoter: Rous sarcoma virus enhancer/promoter
   2421..2601    +  LTR            5' LTR (truncated): truncated 5' long terminal repeat (LTR) from HIV-1
   2648..2773    +  misc_feature   HIV-1 Ψ: packaging signal of human immunodeficiency virus type 1
   2757..3120    +  CDS            HIV-1 gag (fragment): gag protein from human immunodeficiency virus 1; gag
   3266..3499    +  misc_feature   RRE: The Rev response element (RRE) of HIV-1 allows for Rev-dependent mRNA export from the nucleus to the cytoplasm.
   3876..3976    +  CDS            Rev (fragment): human immunodeficiency virus 1 (HIV-1) Rev protein; rev; enhances nuclear export of unspliced and incompletely spliced viral mRNAs
   3995..4112    +  misc_feature   cPPT/CTS: central polypurine tract and central termination sequence of HIV-1
   4132..4155    -  misc_feature   MCS (fragment): pBluescript multiple cloning site
   4158..4668    +  promoter       hPGK promoter: human phosphoglycerate kinase 1 promoter
   4723..4747    +  protein_bind   attB1: mutant version of attB; recombination site for the Gateway® BP reaction BP Clonase™
   4765..5481    +  CDS            EGFP: EGFP is a basic (constitutively fluorescent) green fluorescent protein published in 1996, derived from Aequorea victoria. It is reported to be a rapidly-maturing weak dimer with moderate acid sensitivity.
   5482..5532    +  misc_feature   MCS (fragment): multiple cloning site
   5533..7086    +  CDS            ALDH1A2: AL1A2_HUMAN - Also known as RALDH2. Experimental evidence at protein level: Swiss-Prot protein existence level 1. Converts retinaldehyde to retinoic acid (PubMed:29240402). Recognizes as substrates free retinal and cellular retinol-binding protein-bound retinal. Can metabolize octanal and decanal, but has only very low activity with benzaldehyde, acetaldehyde and propanal. Displays complete lack of activity with citral (By similarity). From Homo sapiens (Human).
   7116..7140    -  protein_bind   attB2: mutant version of attB; recombination site for the Gateway® BP reaction BP Clonase™
   7171..7759    +  misc_feature   WPRE: woodchuck hepatitis virus posttranscriptional regulatory element
   7802..8301    +  promoter       PGK promoter: mouse phosphoglycerate kinase 1 promoter
   8315..9118    +  CDS            NeoR/KanR: aminoglycoside phosphotransferase from Tn5; aph(3')-II (or nptII); confers resistance to neomycin, kanamycin, and G418 (Geneticin®)
   9139..9276    +  CDS            nef (fragment): NEF_HV1LA - Experimental evidence at protein level: Swiss-Prot protein existence level 1. Extracellular Nef protein targets CD4(+) T-lymphocytes for apoptosis by interacting with CXCR4 surface receptors. From Human immunodeficiency virus type 1 group M subtype B (isolate Lai) (HIV-1).
   9262..9442    +  LTR            5' LTR (truncated): truncated 5' long terminal repeat (LTR) from HIV-1
   9514..9635    +  polyA_signal   SV40 poly(A) signal: SV40 polyadenylation signal
   9675..9810    +  rep_origin     SV40 ori: SV40 origin of replication
   9831..9849    -  promoter       T7 promoter: promoter for bacteriophage T7 RNA polymerase
   9857..10012   +  CDS            lacZα (fragment): LacZα fragment of β-galactosidase; lacZ fragment
  10017..10445   +  rep_origin     f1 ori (sequence partly withheld): f1 bacteriophage origin of replication; arrow indicates direction of (+) strand synthesis
>Addgene plasmid #189743 | pLenti-PGK-EGFP-ALDH1A2-Neo | addgene full sequence | sequence record 374852 | Addgene NGS Result
CGCGGAACCCCTATTTGTTTATTTTTCTAAATACATTCAAATATGTATCCGCTCATGAGACAATAACCCT
GATAAATGCTTCAATAATATTGAAAAAGGAAGAGTATGAGTATTCAACATTTCCGTGTCGCCCTTATTCC
CTTTTTTGCGGCATTTTGCCTTCCTGTTTTTGCTCACCCAGAAACGCTGGTGAAAGTAAAAGATGCTGAA
GATCAGTTGGGTGCACGAGTGGGTTACATCGAACTGGATCTCAACAGCGGTAAGATCCTTGAGAGTTTTC
GCCCCGAAGAACGTTTTCCAATGATGAGCACTTTTAAAGTTCTGCTATGTGGCGCGGTATTATCCCGTAT
TGACGCCGGGCAAGAGCAACTCGGTCGCCGCATACACTATTCTCAGAATGACTTGGTTGAGTACTCACCA
GTCACAGAAAAGCATCTTACGGATGGCATGACAGTAAGAGAATTATGCAGTGCTGCCATAACCATGAGTG
ATAACACTGCGGCCAACTTACTTCTGACAACGATCGGAGGACCGAAGGAGCTAACCGCTTTTTTGCACAA
CATGGGGGATCATGTAACTCGCCTTGATCGTTGGGAACCGGAGCTGAATGAAGCCATACCAAACGACGAG
CGTGACACCACGATGCCTGTAGCAATGGCAACAACGTTGCGCAAACTATTAACTGGCGAACTACTTACTC
TAGCTTCCCGGCAACAATTAATAGACTGGATGGAGGCGGATAAAGTTGCAGGACCACTTCTGCGCTCGGC
CCTTCCGGCTGGCTGGTTTATTGCTGATAAATCTGGAGCCGGTGAGCGTGGGTCTCGCGGTATCATTGCA
GCACTGGGGCCAGATGGTAAGCCCTCCCGTATCGTAGTTATCTACACGACGGGGAGTCAGGCAACTATGG
ATGAACGAAATAGACAGATCGCTGAGATAGGTGCCTCACTGATTAAGCATTGGTAACTGTCAGACCAAGT
TTACTCATATATACTTTAGATTGATTTAAAACTTCATTTTTAATTTAAAAGGATCTAGGTGAAGATCCTT
TTTGATAATCTCATGACCAAAATCCCTTAACGTGAGTTTTCGTTCCACTGAGCGTCAGACCCCGTAGAAA
AGATCAAAGGATCTTCTTGAGATCCTTTTTTTCTGCGCGTAATCTGCTGCTTGCAAACAAAAAAACCACC
GCTACCAGCGGTGGTTTGTTTGCCGGATCAAGAGCTACCAACTCTTTTTCCGAAGGTAACTGGCTTCAGC
AGAGCGCAGATACCAAATACTGTTCTTCTAGTGTAGCCGTAGTTAGGCCACCACTTCAAGAACTCTGTAG
CACCGCCTACATACCTCGCTCTGCTAATCCTGTTACCAGTGGCTGCTGCCAGTGGCGATAAGTCGTGTCT
TACCGGGTTGGACTCAAGACGATAGTTACCGGATAAGGCGCAGCGGTCGGGCTGAACGGGGGGTTCGTGC
ACACAGCCCAGCTTGGAGCGAACGACCTACACCGAACTGAGATACCTACAGCGTGAGCTATGAGAAAGCG
CCACGCTTCCCGAAGGGAGAAAGGCGGACAGGTATCCGGTAAGCGGCAGGGTCGGAACAGGAGAGCGCAC
GAGGGAGCTTCCAGGGGGAAACGCCTGGTATCTTTATAGTCCTGTCGGGTTTCGCCACCTCTGACTTGAG
CGTCGATTTTTGTGATGCTCGTCAGGGGGGCGGAGCCTATGGAAAAACGCCAGCAACGCGGCCTTTTTAC
GGTTCCTGGCCTTTTGCTGGCCTTTTGCTCACATGTTCTTTCCTGCGTTATCCCCTGATTCTGTGGATAA
CCGTATTACCGCCTTTGAGTGAGCTGATACCGCTCGCCGCAGCCGAACGACCGAGCGCAGCGAGTCAGTG
AGCGAGGAAGCGGAAGAGCGCCCAATACGCAAACCGCCTCTCCCCGCGCGTTGGCCGATTCATTAATGCA
GCTGGCACGACAGGTTTCCCGACTGGAAAGCGGGCAGTGAGCGCAACGCAATTAATGTGAGTTAGCTCAC
TCATTAGGCACCCCAGGCTTTACACTTTATGCTTCCGGCTCGTATGTTGTGTGGAATTGTGAGCGGATAA
CAATTTCACACAGGAAACAGCTATGACCATGATTACGCCAAGCGCGCAATTAACCCTCACTAAAGGGAAC
AAAAGCTGGAGCTGCAAGCTTAATGTAGTCTTATGCAATACTCTTGTAGTCTTGCAACATGGTAACGATG
AGTTAGCAACATGCCTTACAAGGAGAGAAAAAGCACCGTGCATGCCGATTGGTGGAAGTAAGGTGGTACG
ATCGTGCCTTATTAGGAAGGCAACAGACGGGTCTGACATGGATTGGACGAACCACTGAATTGCCGCATTG
CAGAGATATTGTATTTAAGTGCCTAGCTCGATACATAAACGGGTCTCTCTGGTTAGACCAGATCTGAGCC
TGGGAGCTCTCTGGCTAACTAGGGAACCCACTGCTTAAGCCTCAATAAAGCTTGCCTTGAGTGCTTCAAG
TAGTGTGTGCCCGTCTGTTGTGTGACTCTGGTAACTAGAGATCCCTCAGACCCTTTTAGTCAGTGTGGAA
AATCTCTAGCAGTGGCGCCCGAACAGGGACTTGAAAGCGAAAGGGAAACCAGAGGAGCTCTCTCGACGCA
GGACTCGGCTTGCTGAAGCGCGCACGGCAAGAGGCGAGGGGCGGCGACTGGTGAGTACGCCAAAAATTTT
GACTAGCGGAGGCTAGAAGGAGAGAGATGGGTGCGAGAGCGTCAGTATTAAGCGGGGGAGAATTAGATCG
CGATGGGAAAAAATTCGGTTAAGGCCAGGGGGAAAGAAAAAATATAAATTAAAACATATAGTATGGGCAA
GCAGGGAGCTAGAACGATTCGCAGTTAATCCTGGCCTGTTAGAAACATCAGAAGGCTGTAGACAAATACT
GGGACAGCTACAACCATCCCTTCAGACAGGATCAGAAGAACTTAGATCATTATATAATACAGTAGCAACC
CTCTATTGTGTGCATCAAAGGATAGAGATAAAAGACACCAAGGAAGCTTTAGACAAGATAGAGGAAGAGC
AAAACAAAAGTAAGACCACCGCACAGCAAGCGGCCGCTGATCTTCAGACCTGGAGGAGGAGATATGAGGG
ACAATTGGAGAAGTGAATTATATAAATATAAAGTAGTAAAAATTGAACCATTAGGAGTAGCACCCACCAA
GGCAAAGAGAAGAGTGGTGCAGAGAGAAAAAAGAGCAGTGGGAATAGGAGCTTTGTTCCTTGGGTTCTTG
GGAGCAGCAGGAAGCACTATGGGCGCAGCGTCAATGACGCTGACGGTACAGGCCAGACAATTATTGTCTG
GTATAGTGCAGCAGCAGAACAATTTGCTGAGGGCTATTGAGGCGCAACAGCATCTGTTGCAACTCACAGT
CTGGGGCATCAAGCAGCTCCAGGCAAGAATCCTGGCTGTGGAAAGATACCTAAAGGATCAACAGCTCCTG
GGGATTTGGGGTTGCTCTGGAAAACTCATTTGCACCACTGCTGTGCCTTGGAATGCTAGTTGGAGTAATA
AATCTCTGGAACAGATTTGGAATCACACGACCTGGATGGAGTGGGACAGAGAAATTAACAATTACACAAG
CTTAATACACTCCTTAATTGAAGAATCGCAAAACCAGCAAGAAAAGAATGAACAAGAATTATTGGAATTA
GATAAATGGGCAAGTTTGTGGAATTGGTTTAACATAACAAATTGGCTGTGGTATATAAAATTATTCATAA
TGATAGTAGGAGGCTTGGTAGGTTTAAGAATAGTTTTTGCTGTACTTTCTATAGTGAATAGAGTTAGGCA
GGGATATTCACCATTATCGTTTCAGACCCACCTCCCAACCCCGAGGGGACCCGACAGGCCCGAAGGAATA
GAAGAAGAAGGTGGAGAGAGAGACAGAGACAGATCCATTCGATTAGTGAACGGATCTCGACGGTATCGGT
TAACTTTTAAAAGAAAAGGGGGGATTGGGGGGTACAGTGCAGGGGAAAGAATAGTAGACATAATAGCAAC
AGACATACAAACTAAAGAATTACAAAAACAAATTACAAAAATTCAAAATTTTATCGATCACGAGACTAGC
CTCGAGAAGCTTGATATCGAATTCCACGGGGTTGGGGTTGCGCCTTTTCCAAGGCAGCCCTGGGTTTGCG
CAGGGACGCGGCTGCTCTGGGCGTGGTTCCGGGAAACGCAGCGGCGCCGACCCTGGGTCTCGCACATTCT
TCACGTCCGTTCGCAGCGTCACCCGGATCTTCGCCGCTACCCTTGTGGGCCCCCCGGCGACGCTTCCTGC
TCCGCCCCTAAGTCGGGAAGGTTCCTTGCGGTTCGCGGCGTGCCGGACGTGACAAACGGAAGCCGCACGT
CTCACTAGTACCCTCGCAGACGGACAGCGCCAGGGAGCAATGGCAGCGCGCCGACCGCGATGGGCTGTGG
CCAATAGCGGCTGCTCAGCAGGGCGCGCCGAGAGCAGCGGCCGGGAAGGGGCGGTGCGGGAGGCGGGGTG
TGGGGCGGTAGTGTGGGCCCTGTTCCTGCCCGCGCGGTGTTCCGCATTCTGCAAGCCTCCGGAGCGCACG
TCGGCAGTCGGCTCCCTCGTTGACCGAATCACCGACCTCTCTCCCCAGGGGGATCCACCGGTTCGTCGAC
TAGTCCAGTGTGGTGGAATTCTGCAGATATCAACAAGTTTGTACAAAAAAGCAGGCTCGCTACCGGTCGC
CACCATGGTGAGCAAGGGCGAGGAGCTGTTCACCGGGGTGGTGCCCATCCTGGTCGAGCTGGACGGCGAC
GTAAACGGCCACAAGTTCAGCGTGTCCGGCGAGGGCGAGGGCGATGCCACCTACGGCAAGCTGACCCTGA
AGTTCATCTGCACCACCGGCAAGCTGCCCGTGCCCTGGCCCACCCTCGTGACCACCCTGACCTACGGCGT
GCAGTGCTTCAGCCGCTACCCCGACCACATGAAGCAGCACGACTTCTTCAAGTCCGCCATGCCCGAAGGC
TACGTCCAGGAGCGCACCATCTTCTTCAAGGACGACGGCAACTACAAGACCCGCGCCGAGGTGAAGTTCG
AGGGCGACACCCTGGTGAACCGCATCGAGCTGAAGGGCATCGACTTCAAGGAGGACGGCAACATCCTGGG
GCACAAGCTGGAGTACAACTACAACAGCCACAACGTCTATATCATGGCCGACAAGCAGAAGAACGGCATC
AAGGTGAACTTCAAGATCCGCCACAACATCGAGGACGGCAGCGTGCAGCTCGCCGACCACTACCAGCAGA
ACACCCCCATCGGCGACGGCCCCGTGCTGCTGCCCGACAACCACTACCTGAGCACCCAGTCCGCCCTGAG
CAAAGACCCCAACGAGAAGCGCGATCACATGGTCCTGCTGGAGTTCGTGACCGCCGCCGGGATCACTCTC
GGCATGGACGAGCTGTACAAGTCCGGACTCAGATCTCGAGCTCAAGCTTCGAATTCTGCAGTCGACGGTA
CCATGACTTCCAGCAAGATAGAGATGCCCGGCGAGGTGAAGGCCGACCCCGCCGCCCTCATGGCGTCGCT
GCACCTCCTGCCGTCGCCCACGCCCAATCTCGAAATTAAGTACACCAAGATCTTTATAAACAACGAGTGG
CAGAACTCAGAGAGTGGGAGAGTGTTCCCTGTCTATAATCCAGCCACAGGAGAACAGGTGTGTGAAGTTC
AAGAAGCAGACAAGGCAGATATAGACAAAGCAGTGCAGGCAGCCCGCCTGGCTTTCTCTCTTGGTTCAGT
GTGGAGAAGGATGGATGCTTCAGAAAGGGGACGTCTGTTGGATAAGCTTGCAGACTTGGTGGAACGGGAC
AGGGCAGTTCTTGCAACCATGGAATCCCTAAATGGTGGCAAACCATTCCTGCAAGCTTTTTATGTGGATT
TGCAGGGCGTCATCAAAACCTTTCGATATTACGCAGGCTGGGCTGATAAAATTCATGGGATGACCATTCC
TGTAGATGGAGACTATTTTACCTTTACAAGACATGAACCCATTGGAGTGTGTGGACAGATCATCCCATGG
AACTTCCCCCTGCTGATGTTTGCCTGGAAAATAGCTCCAGCTTTGTGCTGTGGCAATACAGTAGTTATTA
AGCCAGCAGAGCAAACACCACTCAGTGCACTCTACATGGGAGCCCTCATCAAGGAGGCTGGCTTTCCTCC
CGGGGTCATCAATATTTTGCCAGGATATGGGCCAACGGCTGGGGCAGCAATAGCTTCTCACATTGGCATA
GACAAGATTGCATTCACAGGGTCTACTGAGGTTGGAAAGCTTATCCAAGAAGCAGCTGGAAGAAGTAATT
TGAAGAGAGTAACTCTGGAACTTGGAGGCAAAAGTCCTAATATTATTTTTGCTGATGCTGACTTGGACTA
TGCTGTGGAGCAGGCCCACCAGGGTGTGTTCTTCAATCAAGGTCAGTGCTGCACTGCAGGCTCTCGCATC
TTCGTGGAGGAGTCCATCTATGAGGAGTTTGTGAGAAGAAGCGTGGAGCGGGCCAAGAGGCGCGTAGTGG
GGAGTCCCTTTGACCCCACCACTGAGCAGGGTCCCCAGATTGATAAGAAACAGTACAACAAGATCTTGGA
ACTCATCCAGAGTGGTGTGGCTGAGGGCGCCAAGCTGGAATGTGGAGGCAAAGGACTGGGCCGAAAGGGG
TTTTTCATTGAGCCCACAGTGTTTTCCAACGTCACTGATGATATGCGGATTGCCAAGGAGGAGATCTTTG
GCCCTGTTCAGGAAATTTTGAGATTTAAGACGATGGATGAAGTTATCGAAAGAGCCAATAACTCAGACTT
TGGACTCGTAGCAGCTGTCTTTACTAATGACATCAACAAGGCCCTCACAGTGTCTTCTGCAATGCAAGCT
GGGACTGTTTGGATCAATTGTTACAATGCCTTAAATGCCCAGAGCCCCTTTGGGGGATTCAAGATGTCTG
GAAATGGGAGAGAAATGGGAGAATTTGGCTTGCGGGAGTACTCAGAAGTTAAGACGGTGACAGTAAAGAT
CCCCCAGAAGAACTCCTAAGGATCCACCGGATCTAGATAACTGATACCCAGCTTTCTTGTACAAAGTGGT
TGATATCCAGCACAGTGGCGGCCGCTCGACAATCAACCTCTGGATTACAAAATTTGTGAAAGATTGACTG
GTATTCTTAACTATGTTGCTCCTTTTACGCTATGTGGATACGCTGCTTTAATGCCTTTGTATCATGCTAT
TGCTTCCCGTATGGCTTTCATTTTCTCCTCCTTGTATAAATCCTGGTTGCTGTCTCTTTATGAGGAGTTG
TGGCCCGTTGTCAGGCAACGTGGCGTGGTGTGCACTGTGTTTGCTGACGCAACCCCCACTGGTTGGGGCA
TTGCCACCACCTGTCAGCTCCTTTCCGGGACTTTCGCTTTCCCCCTCCCTATTGCCACGGCGGAACTCAT
CGCCGCCTGCCTTGCCCGCTGCTGGACAGGGGCTCGGCTGTTGGGCACTGACAATTCCGTGGTGTTGTCG
GGGAAGCTGACGTCCTTTCCATGGCTGCTCGCCTGTGTTGCCACCTGGATTCTGCGCGGGACGTCCTTCT
GCTACGTCCCTTCGGCCCTCAATCCAGCGGACCTTCCTTCCCGCGGCCTGCTGCCGGCTCTGCGGCCTCT
TCCGCGTCTTCGCCTTCGCCCTCAGACGAGTCGGATCTCCCTTTGGGCCGCCTCCCCGCCTGGAATTCTG
CAGATATCCGGACTAGTGATCTAATTCTACCGGGTAGGGGAGGCGCTTTTCCCAAGGCAGTCTGGAGCAT
GCGCTTTAGCAGCCCCGCTGGGCACTTGGCGCTACACAAGTGGCCTCTGGCCTCGCACACATTCCACATC
CACCGGTAGGCGCCAACCGGCTCCGTTCTTTGGTGGCCCCTTCGCGCCACCTTCTACTCCTCCCCTAGTC
AGGAAGTTCCCCCCCGCCCCGCAGCTCGCGTCGTGCAGGACGTGACAAATGGAAGTAGCACGTCTCACTA
GTCTCGTGCAGATGGACAGCACCGCTGAGCAATGGAAGCGGGTAGGCCTTTGGGGCAGCGGCCAATAGCA
GCTTTGCTCCTTCGCTTTCTGGGCTCAGAGGCTGGGAAGGGGTGGGTCCGGGGGCGGGCTCAGGGGCGGG
CTCAGGGGCGGGGCGGGCGCCCGAAGGTCCTCCGGAGGCCCGGCATTCTGCACGCTTCAAAAGCGCACGT
CTGCCGCGCTGTTCTCCTCTTCCTCATCTCCGGGCCTTTCGACCTGCAGCCAATATGGGATCGGCCATTG
AACAAGATGGATTGCACGCAGGTTCTCCGGCCGCTTGGGTGGAGAGGCTATTCGGCTATGACTGGGCACA
ACAGACAATCGGCTGCTCTGATGCCGCCGTGTTCCGGCTGTCAGCGCAGGGGCGCCCGGTTCTTTTTGTC
AAGACCGACCTGTCCGGTGCCCTGAATGAACTGCAGGACGAGGCAGCGCGGCTATCGTGGCTGGCCACGA
CGGGCGTTCCTTGCGCAGCTGTGCTCGACGTTGTCACTGAAGCGGGAAGGGACTGGCTGCTATTGGGCGA
AGTGCCGGGGCAGGATCTCCTGTCATCTCACCTTGCTCCTGCCGAGAAAGTATCCATCATGGCTGATGCA
ATGCGGCGGCTGCATACGCTTGATCCGGCTACCTGCCCATTCGACCACCAAGCGAAACATCGCATCGAGC
GAGCACGTACTCGGATGGAAGCCGGTCTTGTCGATCAGGATGATCTGGACGAAGAGCATCAGGGGCTCGC
GCCAGCCGAACTGTTCGCCAGGCTCAAGGCGCGCATGCCCGACGGCGAGGATCTCGTCGTGACCCATGGC
GATGCCTGCTTGCCGAATATCATGGTGGAAAATGGCCGCTTTTCTGGATTCATCGACTGTGGCCGGCTGG
GTGTGGCGGACCGCTATCAGGACATAGCGTTGGCTACCCGTGATATTGCTGAAGAGCTTGGCGGCGAATG
GGCTGACCGCTTCCTCGTGCTTTACGGTATCGCCGCTCCCGATTCGCAGCGCATCGCCTTCTATCGCCTT
CTTGACGAGTTCTTCTGAGGGGATCCGTCGAGGGCCCGGTACCTTTAAGACCAATGACTTACAAGGCAGC
TGTAGATCTTAGCCACTTTTTAAAAGAAAAGGGGGGACTGGAAGGGCTAGCTCACTCCCAACGAAGACAA
GATCTGCTTTTTGCTTGTACTGGGTCTCTCTGGTTAGACCAGATCTGAGCCTGGGAGCTCTCTGGCTAAC
TAGGGAACCCACTGCTTAAGCCTCAATAAAGCTTGCCTTGAGTGCTTCAAGTAGTGTGTGCCCGTCTGTT
GTGTGACTCTGGTAACTAGAGATCCCTCAGACCCTTTTAGTCAGTGTGGAAAATCTCTAGCAGTAGTAGT
TCATGTCATCTTATTATTCAGTATTTATAACTTGCAAAGAAATGAATATCAGAGAGTGAGAGGAACTTGT
TTATTGCAGCTTATAATGGTTACAAATAAAGCAATAGCATCACAAATTTCACAAATAAAGCATTTTTTTC
ACTGCATTCTAGTTGTGGTTTGTCCAAACTCATCAATGTATCTTATCATGTCTGGCTCTAGCTATCCCGC
CCCTAACTCCGCCCATCCCGCCCCTAACTCCGCCCAGTTCCGCCCATTCTCCGCCCCATGGCTGACTAAT
TTTTTTTATTTATGCAGAGGCCGAGGCCGCCTCGGCCTCTGAGCTATTCCAGAAGTAGTGAGGAGGCTTT
TTTGGAGGCCTAGGGACGTACCCAATTCGCCCTATAGTGAGTCGTATTACGCGCGCTCACTGGCCGTCGT
TTTACAACGTCGTGACTGGGAAAACCCTGGCGTTACCCAACTTAATCGCCTTGCAGCACATCCCCCTTTC
GCCAGCTGGCGTAATAGCGAAGAGGCCCGCACCGATCGCCCTTCCCAACAGTTGCGCAGCCTGAATGGCG
AATGGG
[124 nt withheld, positions 10017-10140]
C
[91 nt withheld, positions 10142-10232]
A
[49 nt withheld, positions 10234-10282]
CCTTTGACGTTGGAGTCCACGTTCTTT
[37 nt withheld, positions 10310-10346]
ACCCTATCTCGGTCTATTCTTTTGATTTATAAGGGATTTTGCCGATTTCGGCCTATTGGTTAAAAAATGA
GCTGATTTAACAAAAATTTAACGCGAATTTTAACAAAATATTAACGCTTACAATTTAGGTGGCACTTTTC
GGGGAAATGTG
